Addgene plasmid #107349: pLVX-HA-UBE3A-IRES-Puro
Purpose: Expresses HA tagged UBE3A in mammalian cells.
Depositing lab: Robert Sobol. Depositing organization: University of South Alabama, Mitchell Cancer Institute. Publication: UBE3B is a Calmodulin-Regulated, Mitochondria-Associated E3 Ubiquitin Ligase. Braganza A, Li J, Zeng X, Yates NA, Dey NB, Andrews J, Clark J, Zamani L, Wang XH, St Croix C, O'Sullivan R, Garcia-Exposito L, Brodsky JL, Sobol RW. J Biol Chem. 2016 Dec 21. pii: jbc.M116.766824. doi: 10.1074/jbc.M116.766824. PubMed 28003368.
Backbone
  Vector backbone: pLVX-GWB-IRES-Puro
  Backbone size w/o insert (bp): 8247
  Total vector size (bp): 10896
  Vector type: Mammalian Expression, Lentiviral
  Selectable markers: Puromycin
Growth in bacteria
  Bacterial resistance: Ampicillin, 100 μg/mL
  Growth temperature: 37°C
  Growth strain: NEB Stable
  Copy number: Unknown
Gene/Insert
  Gene/Insert name: UBE3A
  Species: H. sapiens (human)
  Entrez Gene: UBE3A (a.k.a. ANCR, AS, E6-AP, EPVE6AP, HPVE6A, PIX1)
  Promoter: CMV
  Tag / fusion protein: HA (N terminal on insert)
  Cloning method: Gateway Cloning
  Sequencing primers: 5′ M13; 3′ M13
Terms and licenses: Academic/Nonprofit Terms; Industry Terms
How to cite: pLVX-HA-UBE3A-IRES-Puro was a gift from Robert Sobol (Addgene plasmid # 107349 ; http://n2t.net/addgene:107349 ; RRID:Addgene_107349)
