[The description below was written by a language model from this plasmid's Addgene catalogue record and the feature table of its GenBank file.]
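Description:
pLVX-HA-UBE3A-IRES-Puro is an HIV-1-based lentiviral expression plasmid for producing N-terminally HA-tagged human UBE3A (the E6-AP E3 ubiquitin ligase) in mammalian cells. It was built by Gateway recombination into the pLVX-GWB-IRES-Puro destination backbone, so the HA-UBE3A coding region sits between attB1 and attB2 sites. The feature table annotates the HA tag just downstream of attB1 but does not separately annotate the UBE3A open reading frame, which presumably occupies the roughly 2.6 kb between the tag and attB2. In bacteria the plasmid replicates from a high-copy ColE1/pUC-type origin and is selected with ampicillin through the bla gene.

The transfer cassette is flanked by two full-length HIV-1 LTRs (both labelled 3' LTR in the annotation; no deleted, self-inactivating LTR is indicated). It carries the Psi packaging signal, the Rev response element for Rev-dependent nuclear export of the genomic RNA, and the cPPT/CTS element that aids nuclear import of the reverse-transcribed genome. Inside it, the CMV immediate-early enhancer and promoter drive a single bicistronic transcript. HA-UBE3A is translated cap-dependently, and an EMCV IRES directs translation of puromycin N-acetyltransferase, so puromycin resistance is coupled to expression of the tagged ligase. A WPRE downstream of the puromycin gene enhances transcript stability and expression.

The construct can be transfected directly or packaged into lentiviral particles, with helper functions supplied in trans, to generate puromycin-selected stable cell lines. The HA epitope allows UBE3A to be detected or immunoprecipitated. The catalogue lists a total size of 10,896 bp, whereas the held sequence record is 10,846 bp, a small unexplained discrepancy.
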