LOCUS       Exported 10846 bp ds-DNA circular SYN 12-MAY-2021
DEFINITION  Expresses HA tagged UBE3A in mammalian cells..
ACCESSION   .
VERSION     .
KEYWORDS    pLVX-HA-UBE3A-IRES-Puro
SOURCE      synthetic DNA construct
  ORGANISM  synthetic DNA construct
REFERENCE   1 (bases 1 to 10846)
  AUTHORS   Braganza A, Li J, Zeng X, Yates NA, Dey NB, Andrews J, Clark J,
            Zamani L, Wang XH, St Croix C, O'Sullivan R, Garcia-Exposito L,
            Brodsky JL, Sobol RW
  TITLE     UBE3B is a Calmodulin-Regulated, Mitochondria-Associated E3
            Ubiquitin Ligase.
  JOURNAL   J Biol Chem. 2016 Dec 21. pii: jbc.M116.766824. doi:
            10.1074/jbc.M116.766824.
  PUBMED    28003368
REFERENCE   2 (bases 1 to 10846)
  AUTHORS   .
  TITLE     Direct Submission
  JOURNAL   Exported May 12, 2021 from SnapGene Server 1.1.58
            http://www.snapgene.com
FEATURES             Location/Qualifiers
     source          1..10846
                     /organism="synthetic DNA construct"
                     /mol_type="other DNA"
     LTR             1..634
                     /label=3' LTR
                     /note="3' long terminal repeat (LTR) from HIV-1"
     misc_feature    681..806
                     /label=HIV-1 Psi
                     /note="packaging signal of human immunodeficiency virus
                     type 1"
     misc_feature    1303..1536
                     /label=RRE
                     /note="The Rev response element (RRE) of HIV-1 allows for
                     Rev-dependent mRNA export from the nucleus to the
                     cytoplasm."
     CDS             1721..1765
                     /codon_start=1
                     /product="antigenic peptide corresponding to amino acids
                     655 to 669 of the HIV envelope protein gp41 (Lutje Hulsik
                     et al., 2013)"
                     /label=gp41 peptide
                     /note="recognized by the 2H10 single-chain llama nanobody"
                     /translation="KNEQELLELDKWASL"
     misc_feature    2028..2143
                     /label=cPPT/CTS
                     /note="central polypurine tract and central termination
                     sequence of HIV-1 (lacking the first T)"
     enhancer        2201..2504
                     /label=CMV enhancer
                     /note="human cytomegalovirus immediate early enhancer"
     promoter        2505..2708
                     /label=CMV promoter
                     /note="human cytomegalovirus (CMV) immediate early
                     promoter"
     primer_bind     2659..2679
                     /label=CMV-F
                     /note="Human CMV immediate early promoter, forward primer"
     primer_bind     2705..2729
                     /label=LNCX
                     /note="Human CMV promoter, forward primer"
     protein_bind    2824..2848
                     /gene="mutant version of attB"
                     /label=attB1
                     /bound_moiety="BP Clonase(TM)"
                     /note="recombination site for the Gateway(R) BP reaction"
     CDS             2872..2898
                     /codon_start=1
                     /product="HA (human influenza hemagglutinin) epitope tag"
                     /label=HA
                     /translation="YPYDVPDYA"
     protein_bind    complement(5540..5564)
                     /gene="mutant version of attB"
                     /label=attB2
                     /bound_moiety="BP Clonase(TM)"
                     /note="recombination site for the Gateway(R) BP reaction"
     misc_feature    5596..6169
                     /label=IRES
                     /note="internal ribosome entry site (IRES) of the
                     encephalomyocarditis virus (EMCV)"
     primer_bind     complement(5763..5780)
                     /label=IRES reverse
                     /note="IRES internal ribosome entry site, reverse primer.
                     Also called pCDH-rev"
     primer_bind     5990..6009
                     /label=IRES-F
                     /note="IRES internal ribosome entry site, forward primer"
     CDS             6202..6801
                     /codon_start=1
                     /gene="pac from Streptomyces alboniger"
                     /product="puromycin N-acetyltransferase"
                     /label=PuroR
                     /note="confers resistance to puromycin"
                     /translation="MTEYKPTVRLATRDDVPRAVRTLAAAFADYPATRHTVDPDRHIER
                     VTELQELFLTRVGLDIGKVWVADDGAAVAVWTTPESVEAGAVFAEIGPRMAELSGSRLA
                     AQQQMEGLLAPHRPKEPAWFLATVGVSPDHQGKGLGSAVVLPGVEAAERAGVPAFLETS
                     APRNLPFYERLGFTVTADVEVPEGPRTWCMTRKPGA"
     primer_bind     complement(6202..6221)
                     /label=Puro-R
                     /note="Puromycin resistance gene, reverse primer. Also
                     called puro-variant-R"
     primer_bind     6698..6718
                     /label=Puro-F
                     /note="Puromycin resistance gene, forward primer"
     misc_feature    6815..7403
                     /label=WPRE
                     /note="woodchuck hepatitis virus posttranscriptional
                     regulatory element"
     primer_bind     complement(6868..6888)
                     /label=WPRE-R
                     /note="WPRE, reverse primer"
     CDS             complement(7286..7297)
                     /codon_start=1
                     /product="Factor Xa recognition and cleavage site"
                     /label=Factor Xa site
                     /translation="IEGR"
     LTR             7610..8243
                     /label=3' LTR
                     /note="3' long terminal repeat (LTR) from HIV-1"
     primer_bind     complement(8371..8387)
                     /label=M13 rev
                     /note="common sequencing primer, one of multiple similar
                     variants"
     primer_bind     complement(8371..8387)
                     /label=M13 Reverse
                     /note="In lacZ gene. Also called M13-rev"
     primer_bind     complement(8384..8406)
                     /label=M13/pUC Reverse
                     /note="In lacZ gene"
     protein_bind    8395..8411
                     /label=lac operator
                     /bound_moiety="lac repressor encoded by lacI"
                     /note="The lac repressor binds to the lac operator to
                     inhibit transcription in E. coli. This inhibition can be
                     relieved by adding lactose or
                     isopropyl-beta-D-thiogalactopyranoside (IPTG)."
     promoter        complement(8419..8449)
                     /label=lac promoter
                     /note="promoter for the E. coli lac operon"
     protein_bind    8464..8485
                     /label=CAP binding site
                     /bound_moiety="E. coli catabolite activator protein"
                     /note="CAP binding activates transcription in the presence
                     of cAMP."
     primer_bind     complement(8602..8619)
                     /label=L4440
                     /note="L4440 vector, forward primer"
     rep_origin      complement(8773..9361)
                     /direction=LEFT
                     /label=ori
                     /note="high-copy-number ColE1/pMB1/pBR322/pUC origin of
                     replication"
     primer_bind     complement(8853..8872)
                     /label=pBR322ori-F
                     /note="pBR322 origin, forward primer"
     CDS             complement(9532..10392)
                     /codon_start=1
                     /gene="bla"
                     /product="beta-lactamase"
                     /label=AmpR
                     /note="confers resistance to ampicillin, carbenicillin, and
                     related antibiotics"
                     /translation="MSIQHFRVALIPFFAAFCLPVFAHPETLVKVKDAEDQLGARVGYI
                     ELDLNSGKILESFRPEERFPMMSTFKVLLCGAVLSRIDAGQEQLGRRIHYSQNDLVEYS
                     PVTEKHLTDGMTVRELCSAAITMSDNTAANLLLTTIGGPKELTAFLHNMGDHVTRLDRW
                     EPELNEAIPNDERDTTMPVAMATTLRKLLTGELLTLASRQQLIDWMEADKVAGPLLRSA
                     LPAGWFIADKSGAGERGSRGIIAALGPDGKPSRIVVIYTTGSQATMDERNRQIAEIGAS
                     LIKHW"
     primer_bind     10155..10174
                     /label=Amp-R
                     /note="Ampicillin resistance gene, reverse primer"
     promoter        complement(10393..10497)
                     /gene="bla"
                     /label=AmpR promoter
     polyA_signal    10545..10679
                     /label=SV40 poly(A) signal
                     /note="SV40 polyadenylation signal"
     primer_bind     complement(10582..10601)
                     /label=SV40pA-R
                     /note="SV40 polyA, reverse primer"
     primer_bind     10636..10655
                     /label=EBV-rev
                     /note="SV40 polyA terminator, reverse primer"
ORIGIN
        1 tggaagggct aattcactcc caaagaagac aagatatcct tgatctgtgg atctaccaca
       61 cacaaggcta cttccctgat tagcagaact acacaccagg gccaggggtc agatatccac
      121 tgacctttgg atggtgctac aagctagtac cagttgagcc agataaggta gaagaggcca
      181 ataaaggaga gaacaccagc ttgttacacc ctgtgagcct gcatgggatg gatgacccgg
      241 agagagaagt gttagagtgg aggtttgaca gccgcctagc atttcatcac gtggcccgag
      301 agctgcatcc ggagtacttc aagaactgct gatatcgagc ttgctacaag ggactttccg
      361 ctggggactt tccagggagg cgtggcctgg gcgggactgg ggagtggcga gccctcagat
      421 cctgcatata agcagctgct ttttgcctgt actgggtctc tctggttaga ccagatctga
      481 gcctgggagc tctctggcta actagggaac ccactgctta agcctcaata aagcttgcct
      541 tgagtgcttc aagtagtgtg tgcccgtctg ttgtgtgact ctggtaacta gagatccctc
      601 agaccctttt agtcagtgtg gaaaatctct agcagtggcg cccgaacagg gacttgaaag
      661 cgaaagggaa accagaggag ctctctcgac gcaggactcg gcttgctgaa gcgcgcacgg
      721 caagaggcga ggggcggcga ctggtgagta cgccaaaaat tttgactagc ggaggctaga
      781 aggagagaga tgggtgcgag agcgtcagta ttaagcgggg gagaattaga tcgcgatggg
      841 aaaaaattcg gttaaggcca gggggaaaga aaaaatataa attaaaacat atagtatggg
      901 caagcaggga gctagaacga ttcgcagtta atcctggcct gttagaaaca tcagaaggct
      961 gtagacaaat actgggacag ctacaaccat cccttcagac aggatcagaa gaacttagat
     1021 cattatataa tacagtagca accctctatt gtgtgcatca aaggatagag ataaaagaca
     1081 ccaaggaagc tttagacaag atagaggaag agcaaaacaa aagtaagacc accgcacagc
     1141 aagcggccgg ccgctgatct tcagacctgg aggaggagat atgagggaca attggagaag
     1201 tgaattatat aaatataaag tagtaaaaat tgaaccatta ggagtagcac ccaccaaggc
     1261 aaagagaaga gtggtgcaga gagaaaaaag agcagtggga ataggagctt tgttccttgg
     1321 gttcttggga gcagcaggaa gcactatggg cgcagcgtca atgacgctga cggtacaggc
     1381 cagacaatta ttgtctggta tagtgcagca gcagaacaat ttgctgaggg ctattgaggc
     1441 gcaacagcat ctgttgcaac tcacagtctg gggcatcaag cagctccagg caagaatcct
     1501 ggctgtggaa agatacctaa aggatcaaca gctcctgggg atttggggtt gctctggaaa
     1561 actcatttgc accactgctg tgccttggaa tgctagttgg agtaataaat ctctggaaca
     1621 gatttggaat cacacgacct ggatggagtg ggacagagaa attaacaatt acacaagctt
     1681 aatacactcc ttaattgaag aatcgcaaaa ccagcaagaa aagaatgaac aagaattatt
     1741 ggaattagat aaatgggcaa gtttgtggaa ttggtttaac ataacaaatt ggctgtggta
     1801 tataaaatta ttcataatga tagtaggagg cttggtaggt ttaagaatag tttttgctgt
     1861 actttctata gtgaatagag ttaggcaggg atattcacca ttatcgtttc agacccacct
     1921 cccaaccccg aggggacccg acaggcccga aggaatagaa gaagaaggtg gagagagaga
     1981 cagagacaga tccattcgat tagtgaacgg atctcgacgg tatcgccttt aaaagaaaag
     2041 gggggattgg ggggtacagt gcaggggaaa gaatagtaga cataatagca acagacatac
     2101 aaactaaaga attacaaaaa caaattacaa aaattcaaaa ttttcgggtt tattacaggg
     2161 acagcagaga tccagtttat cgataagctt gggagttccg cgttacataa cttacggtaa
     2221 atggcccgcc tggctgaccg cccaacgacc cccgcccatt gacgtcaata atgacgtatg
     2281 ttcccatagt aacgccaata gggactttcc attgacgtca atgggtggag tatttacggt
     2341 aaactgccca cttggcagta catcaagtgt atcatatgcc aagtacgccc cctattgacg
     2401 tcaatgacgg taaatggccc gcctggcatt atgcccagta catgacctta tgggactttc
     2461 ctacttggca gtacatctac gtattagtca tcgctattac catggtgatg cggttttggc
     2521 agtacatcaa tgggcgtgga tagcggtttg actcacgggg atttccaagt ctccacccca
     2581 ttgacgtcaa tgggagtttg ttttggcacc aaaatcaacg ggactttcca aaatgtcgta
     2641 acaactccgc cccattgacg caaatgggcg gtaggcgtgt acggtgggag gtctatataa
     2701 gcagagctcg tttagtgaac cgtcagatcg cctggagacg ccatccacgc tgttttgacc
     2761 tccatagaag acaccgactc tactagagga tctatttccg gtgaattcct cgagactaga
     2821 tcaacaagtt tgtacaaaaa agcaggctcc gcggccgccc ccttcaccat gtacccatac
     2881 gatgttccag attacgctga gaagctgcac cagtgttatt ggaaatcagg agaacctcag
     2941 tctgacgaca ttgaagctag ccgaatgaag cgagcagctg caaagcatct aatagaacgc
     3001 tactaccacc agttaactga gggctgtgga aatgaagcct gcacgaatga gttttgtgct
     3061 tcctgtccaa cttttcttcg tatggataat aatgcagcag ctattaaagc cctcgagctt
     3121 tataagatta atgcaaaact ctgtgatcct catccctcca agaaaggagc aagctcagct
     3181 taccttgaga actcgaaagg tgcccccaac aactcctgct ctgagataaa aatgaacaag
     3241 aaaggcgcta gaattgattt taaagatgtg acttacttaa cagaagagaa ggtatatgaa
     3301 attcttgaat tatgtagaga aagagaggat tattcccctt taatccgtgt tattggaaga
     3361 gttttttcta gtgctgaggc attggtacag agcttccgga aagttaaaca acacaccaag
     3421 gaagaactga aatctcttca agcaaaagat gaagacaaag atgaagatga aaaggaaaaa
     3481 gctgcatgtt ctgctgctgc tatggaagaa gactcagaag catcttcctc aaggataggt
     3541 gatagctcac agggagacaa caatttgcaa aaattaggcc ctgatgatgt gtctgtggat
     3601 attgatgcca ttagaagggt ctacaccaga ttgctctcta atgaaaaaat tgaaactgcc
     3661 tttctcaatg cacttgtata tttgtcacct aacgtggaat gtgacttgac gtatcacaat
     3721 gtatactctc gagatcctaa ttatctgaat ttgttcatta tcgtaatgga gaatagaaat
     3781 ctccacagtc ctgaatatct ggaaatggct ttgccattat tttgcaaagc gatgagcaag
     3841 ctaccccttg cagcccaagg aaaactgatc agactgtggt ctaaatacaa tgcagaccag
     3901 attcggagaa tgatggagac atttcagcaa cttattactt ataaagtcat aagcaatgaa
     3961 tttaacagtc gaaatctagt gaatgatgat gatgccattg ttgctgcttc gaagtgcttg
     4021 aaaatggttt actatgcaaa tgtagtggga ggggaagtgg acacaaatca caatgaagaa
     4081 gatgatgaag agcccatccc tgagtccagc gagctgacac ttcaggaact tttgggagaa
     4141 gaaagaagaa acaagaaagg tcctcgagtg gaccccctgg aaactgaact tggtgttaaa
     4201 accctggatt gtcgaaaacc acttatccct tttgaagagt ttattaatga accactgaat
     4261 gaggttctag aaatggataa agattatact tttttcaaag tagaaacaga gaacaaattc
     4321 tcttttatga catgtccctt tatattgaat gctgtcacaa agaatttggg attatattat
     4381 gacaatagaa ttcgcatgta cagtgaacga agaatcactg ttctctacag cttagttcaa
     4441 ggacagcagt tgaatccata tttgagactc aaagttagac gtgaccatat catagatgat
     4501 gcacttgtcc ggctagagat gatcgctatg gaaaatcctg cagacttgaa gaagcagttg
     4561 tatgtggaat ttgaaggaga acaaggagtt gatgagggag gtgtttccaa agaatttttt
     4621 cagctggttg tggaggaaat cttcaatcca gatattggta tgttcacata cgatgaatct
     4681 acaaaattgt tttggtttaa tccatcttct tttgaaactg agggtcagtt tactctgatt
     4741 ggcatagtac tgggtctggc tatttacaat aactgtatac tggatgtaca ttttcccatg
     4801 gttgtctaca ggaagctaat ggggaaaaaa ggaacttttc gtgacttggg agactctcac
     4861 ccagttctat atcagagttt aaaagattta ttggagtatg aagggaatgt ggaagatgac
     4921 atgatgatca ctttccagat atcacagaca gatctttttg gtaacccaat gatgtatgat
     4981 ctaaaggaaa atggtgataa aattccaatt acaaatgaaa acaggaagga atttgtcaat
     5041 ctttattctg actacattct caataaatca gtagaaaaac agttcaaggc ttttcggaga
     5101 ggttttcata tggtgaccaa tgaatctccc ttaaagtact tattcagacc agaagaaatt
     5161 gaattgctta tatgtggaag ccggaatcta gatttccaag cactagaaga aactacagaa
     5221 tatgacggtg gctataccag ggactctgtt ctgattaggg agttctggga aatcgttcat
     5281 tcatttacag atgaacagaa aagactcttc ttgcagttta caacgggcac agacagagca
     5341 cctgtgggag gactaggaaa attaaagatg attatagcca aaaatggccc agacacagaa
     5401 aggttaccta catctcatac ttgctttaat gtgcttttac ttccggaata ctcaagcaaa
     5461 gaaaaactta aagagagatt gttgaaggcc atcacgtatg ccaaaggatt tggcatgctg
     5521 taaaagggtg ggcgcgccga cccagctttc ttgtacaaag tggttgatct agttctagag
     5581 cggccgcgga tcccgcccct ctccctcccc cccccctaac gttactggcc gaagccgctt
     5641 ggaataaggc cggtgtgcgt ttgtctatat gttattttcc accatattgc cgtcttttgg
     5701 caatgtgagg gcccggaaac ctggccctgt cttcttgacg agcattccta ggggtctttc
     5761 ccctctcgcc aaaggaatgc aaggtctgtt gaatgtcgtg aaggaagcag ttcctctgga
     5821 agcttcttga agacaaacaa cgtctgtagc gaccctttgc aggcagcgga accccccacc
     5881 tggcgacagg tgcctctgcg gccaaaagcc acgtgtataa gatacacctg caaaggcggc
     5941 acaaccccag tgccacgttg tgagttggat agttgtggaa agagtcaaat ggctctcctc
     6001 aagcgtattc aacaaggggc tgaaggatgc ccagaaggta ccccattgta tgggatctga
     6061 tctggggcct cggtgcacat gctttacatg tgtttagtcg aggttaaaaa aacgtctagg
     6121 ccccccgaac cacggggacg tggttttcct ttgaaaaaca cgatgataag cttgccacaa
     6181 cccacaagga gacgaccttc catgaccgag tacaagccca cggtgcgcct cgccacccgc
     6241 gacgacgtcc cccgggccgt acgcaccctc gccgccgcgt tcgccgacta ccccgccacg
     6301 cgccacaccg tcgacccgga ccgccacatc gagcgggtca ccgagctgca agaactcttc
     6361 ctcacgcgcg tcgggctcga catcggcaag gtgtgggtcg cggacgacgg cgccgcggtg
     6421 gcggtctgga ccacgccgga gagcgtcgaa gcgggggcgg tgttcgccga gatcggcccg
     6481 cgcatggccg agttgagcgg ttcccggctg gccgcgcagc aacagatgga aggcctcctg
     6541 gcgccgcacc ggcccaagga gcccgcgtgg ttcctggcca ccgtcggcgt ctcgcccgac
     6601 caccagggca agggtctggg cagcgccgtc gtgctccccg gagtggaggc ggccgagcgc
     6661 gccggggtgc ccgccttcct ggagacctcc gcgccccgca acctcccctt ctacgagcgg
     6721 ctcggcttca ccgtcaccgc cgacgtcgag gtgcccgaag gaccgcgcac ctggtgcatg
     6781 acccgcaagc ccggtgccta gacgcgtctg gaacaatcaa cctctggatt acaaaatttg
     6841 tgaaagattg actggtattc ttaactatgt tgctcctttt acgctatgtg gatacgctgc
     6901 tttaatgcct ttgtatcatg ctattgcttc ccgtatggct ttcattttct cctccttgta
     6961 taaatcctgg ttgctgtctc tttatgagga gttgtggccc gttgtcaggc aacgtggcgt
     7021 ggtgtgcact gtgtttgctg acgcaacccc cactggttgg ggcattgcca ccacctgtca
     7081 gctcctttcc gggactttcg ctttccccct ccctattgcc acggcggaac tcatcgccgc
     7141 ctgccttgcc cgctgctgga caggggctcg gctgttgggc actgacaatt ccgtggtgtt
     7201 gtcggggaag ctgacgtcct ttccatggct gctcgcctgt gttgccacct ggattctgcg
     7261 cgggacgtcc ttctgctacg tcccttcggc cctcaatcca gcggaccttc cttcccgcgg
     7321 cctgctgccg gctctgcggc ctcttccgcg tcttcgcctt cgccctcaga cgagtcggat
     7381 ctccctttgg gccgcctccc cgcctggaat taattctgca gtcgagacct agaaaaacat
     7441 ggagcaatca caagtagcaa tacagcagct accaatgctg attgtgcctg gctagaagca
     7501 caagaggagg aggaggtggg ttttccagtc acacctcagg tacctttaag accaatgact
     7561 tacaaggcag ctgtagatct tagccacttt ttaaaagaaa agaggggact ggaagggcta
     7621 attcactccc aacgaagaca agatatcctt gatctgtgga tctaccacac acaaggctac
     7681 ttccctgatt agcagaacta cacaccaggg ccaggggtca gatatccact gacctttgga
     7741 tggtgctaca agctagtacc agttgagcca gataaggtag aagaggccaa taaaggagag
     7801 aacaccagct tgttacaccc tgtgagcctg catgggatgg atgacccgga gagagaagtg
     7861 ttagagtgga ggtttgacag ccgcctagca tttcatcacg tggcccgaga gctgcatccg
     7921 gagtacttca agaactgctg atatcgagct tgctacaagg gactttccgc tggggacttt
     7981 ccagggaggc gtggcctggg cgggactggg gagtggcgag ccctcagatc ctgcatataa
     8041 gcagctgctt tttgcctgta ctgggtctct ctggttagac cagatctgag cctgggagct
     8101 ctctggctaa ctagggaacc cactgcttaa gcctcaataa agcttgcctt gagtgcttca
     8161 agtagtgtgt gcccgtctgt tgtgtgactc tggtaactag agatccctca gaccctttta
     8221 gtcagtgtgg aaaatctcta gcagtagtag ttcatgtcat cttattattc agtatttata
     8281 acttgcaaag aaatgaatat cagagagtga gaggccttga cattgctagc gtttaccgtc
     8341 gacctctagc tagagcttgg cgtaatcatg gtcatagctg tttcctgtgt gaaattgtta
     8401 tccgctcaca attccacaca acatacgagc cggaagcata aagtgtaaag cctggggtgc
     8461 ctaatgagtg agctaactca cattaattgc gttgcgctca ctgcccgctt tccagtcggg
     8521 aaacctgtcg tgccagctgc attaatgaat cggccaacgc gcggggagag gcggtttgcg
     8581 tattgggcgc tcttccgctt cctcgctcac tgactcgctg cgctcggtcg ttcggctgcg
     8641 gcgagcggta tcagctcact caaaggcggt aatacggtta tccacagaat caggggataa
     8701 cgcaggaaag aacatgtgag caaaaggcca gcaaaaggcc aggaaccgta aaaaggccgc
     8761 gttgctggcg tttttccata ggctccgccc ccctgacgag catcacaaaa atcgacgctc
     8821 aagtcagagg tggcgaaacc cgacaggact ataaagatac caggcgtttc cccctggaag
     8881 ctccctcgtg cgctctcctg ttccgaccct gccgcttacc ggatacctgt ccgcctttct
     8941 cccttcggga agcgtggcgc tttctcatag ctcacgctgt aggtatctca gttcggtgta
     9001 ggtcgttcgc tccaagctgg gctgtgtgca cgaacccccc gttcagcccg accgctgcgc
     9061 cttatccggt aactatcgtc ttgagtccaa cccggtaaga cacgacttat cgccactggc
     9121 agcagccact ggtaacagga ttagcagagc gaggtatgta ggcggtgcta cagagttctt
     9181 gaagtggtgg cctaactacg gctacactag aagaacagta tttggtatct gcgctctgct
     9241 gaagccagtt accttcggaa aaagagttgg tagctcttga tccggcaaac aaaccaccgc
     9301 tggtagcggt ggtttttttg tttgcaagca gcagattacg cgcagaaaaa aaggatctca
     9361 agaagatcct ttgatctttt ctacggggtc tgacgctcag tggaacgaaa actcacgtta
     9421 agggattttg gtcatgagat tatcaaaaag gatcttcacc tagatccttt taaattaaaa
     9481 atgaagtttt aaatcaatct aaagtatata tgagtaaact tggtctgaca gttaccaatg
     9541 cttaatcagt gaggcaccta tctcagcgat ctgtctattt cgttcatcca tagttgcctg
     9601 actccccgtc gtgtagataa ctacgatacg ggagggctta ccatctggcc ccagtgctgc
     9661 aatgataccg cgagacccac gctcaccggc tccagattta tcagcaataa accagccagc
     9721 cggaagggcc gagcgcagaa gtggtcctgc aactttatcc gcctccatcc agtctattaa
     9781 ttgttgccgg gaagctagag taagtagttc gccagttaat agtttgcgca acgttgttgc
     9841 cattgctaca ggcatcgtgg tgtcacgctc gtcgtttggt atggcttcat tcagctccgg
     9901 ttcccaacga tcaaggcgag ttacatgatc ccccatgttg tgcaaaaaag cggttagctc
     9961 cttcggtcct ccgatcgttg tcagaagtaa gttggccgca gtgttatcac tcatggttat
    10021 ggcagcactg cataattctc ttactgtcat gccatccgta agatgctttt ctgtgactgg
    10081 tgagtactca accaagtcat tctgagaata gtgtatgcgg cgaccgagtt gctcttgccc
    10141 ggcgtcaata cgggataata ccgcgccaca tagcagaact ttaaaagtgc tcatcattgg
    10201 aaaacgttct tcggggcgaa aactctcaag gatcttaccg ctgttgagat ccagttcgat
    10261 gtaacccact cgtgcaccca actgatcttc agcatctttt actttcacca gcgtttctgg
    10321 gtgagcaaaa acaggaaggc aaaatgccgc aaaaaaggga ataagggcga cacggaaatg
    10381 ttgaatactc atactcttcc tttttcaata ttattgaagc atttatcagg gttattgtct
    10441 catgagcgga tacatatttg aatgtattta gaaaaataaa caaatagggg ttccgcgcac
    10501 atttccccga aaagtgccac ctgacgtcga cggatcggga gatcaacttg tttattgcag
    10561 cttataatgg ttacaaataa agcaatagca tcacaaattt cacaaataaa gcattttttt
    10621 cactgcattc tagttgtggt ttgtccaaac tcatcaatgt atcttatcat gtctggatca
    10681 actggataac tcaagctaac caaaatcatc ccaaacttcc caccccatac cctattacca
    10741 ctgccaatta cctgtggttt catttactct aaacctgtga ttcctctgaa ttattttcat
    10801 tttaaagaaa ttgtatttgt taaatatgta ctacaaactt agtagt
//
